Addgene plasmid #30727: pBS-F2-GTA
Depositing lab: Nathan Lawson & Scot Wolfe. Depositing organization: University of Massachusetts, Worcester. Publication: Evaluation and application of modularly assembled zinc-finger nucleases in zebrafish. Zhu C, Smith T, McNulty J, Rayla AL, Lakshmanan A, Siekmann AF, Buffardi M, Meng X, Shin J, Padmanabhan A, Cifuentes D, Giraldez AJ, Look AT, Epstein JA, Lawson ND, Wolfe SA. Development. 2011 Oct;138(20):4555-64. 10.1242/dev.066779 PubMed 21937602.
Backbone
  Vector backbone: pBlueScript II SK(+)
  Backbone size w/o insert (bp): 2877
  Vector type: Cloning vector
Growth in bacteria
  Bacterial resistance: Ampicillin, 100 μg/mL
  Growth temperature: 37°C
  Growth strain: DH5alpha
  Growth instructions: XL1Blue
  Copy number: High Copy
Gene/Insert
  Gene/Insert name: F2 GTA
  Insert size (bp): 276
  Cloning method: Restriction Enzyme; 5′ cloning site KpnI (not destroyed); 3′ cloning site XbalI (not destroyed)
  Sequencing primers: 5′ T7; 3′ T3
Terms and licenses: Academic/Nonprofit Terms; Industry Terms: Not Available to Industry
How to cite: pBS-F2-GTA was a gift from Nathan Lawson & Scot Wolfe (Addgene plasmid # 30727 ; http://n2t.net/addgene:30727 ; RRID:Addgene_30727)
