[The description below was written by a language model from this plasmid's Addgene catalogue record.]
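Description:
pBS-F2-GTA is a small bacterial cloning plasmid built on the pBlueScript II SK(+) backbone (about 2.9 kb without insert). It is maintained at high copy number in standard E. coli cloning strains and selected with ampicillin. As a pBluescript-type phagemid, the backbone would normally supply a ColE1/pUC-type origin, an f1 origin and a multiple cloning site flanked by T7 and T3 promoter/primer sites. No feature table accompanies this record, so these elements are inferred from the backbone name rather than from annotation. The T7 and T3 sites are listed as the sequencing primers for reading across the insert.

The payload is a 276 bp fragment named "F2 GTA", cloned between KpnI and XbaI sites, both of which remain intact so the fragment can be excised again. The record does not describe the insert further. The name and the associated publication on modularly assembled zinc-finger nucleases in zebrafish suggest that it is a finger-2 position zinc-finger module recognising the DNA triplet GTA, one member of an archive of single-finger modules. Such modules are typically combined with finger-1 and finger-3 units to assemble multi-finger arrays with a chosen target specificity. The arrays are then transferred into a nuclease expression vector for targeted gene disruption.

The plasmid is catalogued as a cloning vector, and no eukaryotic promoter, tag, reporter or nuclease domain is recorded. It is best regarded as a storage and source plasmid for this module rather than an expression construct.
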