>Addgene plasmid #30727 | pBS-F2-GTA | depositor partial sequence | sequence record 14134 | Author sequence
GGTACCCGCCCATATGCTTGCCCTGTCGAGTCCTGCGACCGCCGCTTCTCTCGGTCCGACCACCTGACCC
AGCATATCCGGATTCACACAGGCCAGAAGCCCTTCCAGTGTCGCATCTGCATGAGGAACTTCAGCCAGTC
TGGTGCTCTCACCCGTCACATCCGCACACACACCGGCGAGAAGCCTTTTGCATGCGACATCTGTGGGAGG
AAGTTTGCCCAGTCCAGCGACCTGCAGCGTCACACCAAAATCCATACAGGTGAAAAGTAATCTAGA
