>Addgene plasmid #30727 | pBS-F2-GTA | addgene partial sequence | sequence record 36389 | T7 5'-TAATACGACTCACTATAGGG-3'
CTTGCCCTGTCGAGTCCTGCGACCGCCGCTTCTCTCGGTCCGACCACCTGACCCAGCATATCCGGATTCA
CACAGGCCAGAAGCCCTTCCAGTGTCGCATCTGCATGAGGAACTTCAGCCAGTCTGGTGCTCTCACCCGT
CACATCCGCACACACACCGGCGAGAAGCCTTTTGCATGCGACATCTGTGGGAGGAAGTTTGCCCAGTCCA
GCGACCTGCAGCGTCACACCAAAATCCATACAGGTGAAAAGTAATCTAGAGCGGCCGCCACCGCGGTGGA
GCTCCAGCTTTTGTTCCCTTTAGTGAGGGTTAATTGCGCGCTTGGCGTAATCATGGTCATAGCTGTTTCC
TGTGTGAAATTGTTATCCGCTCACAATTCCACACAACATACGAGCCGGAAGCATAAAGTGTAAAGCCTGG
GGTGCCTAATGAGTGAGCTAACTCACATTAATTGCGTTGCGCTCACTGCCCGCTTTCCAGTCGGGAAACC
TGTCGTGCCAGCTGCATTAATGAATCGGCCAACGCGCGGGGAGAGGCGGTTTGCGTATTGGGCGCTCTTC
CGCTTCCTCGCTCACTGACTCGCTGCGCTCGGTCGTTCGGCTGCGGCGAGCGGTATCAGCTCACTCAAAG
GCGGTAATACGGTTATCCACAGAATCAGGGGATAACGCAGGAAAGAACATGTGAGCAAAAGGCCAGCAAA
AGGCCAGGAACCGTAAAAAGGCCGCGTTGCTGGCGTTTTCCA
